Addgene plasmid #121114: Fuw CBX8 R22A
Purpose: conditional expression
Depositing lab: Emily Dykhuizen. Depositing organization: Purdue University. Publication: Engagement of DNA and H3K27me3 by the CBX8 chromodomain drives chromatin association. Connelly KE, Weaver TM, Alpsoy A, Gu BX, Musselman CA, Dykhuizen EC. Nucleic Acids Res. 2018 Dec 29. pii: 5266947. doi: 10.1093/nar/gky1290. PubMed 30597065.
Backbone
  Vector backbone: Fuw
  Vector type: Lentiviral
  Selectable markers: Puromycin
Growth in bacteria
  Bacterial resistance: Ampicillin, 100 μg/mL
  Growth temperature: 37°C
  Growth strain: NEB Stable
  Copy number: High Copy
Gene/Insert
  Gene/Insert name: CBX8 (R22A)
  Species: H. sapiens (human)
  Mutation: R22A
  Entrez Gene: CBX8 (a.k.a. PC3, RC1)
  Tag / fusion protein: V5 (N terminal on insert)
  Cloning method: Restriction Enzyme; 5′ cloning site Unknown (unknown if destroyed); 3′ cloning site Unknown (unknown if destroyed)
Terms and licenses: Academic/Nonprofit Terms; Industry Terms: Not Available to Industry
How to cite: Fuw CBX8 R22A was a gift from Emily Dykhuizen (Addgene plasmid # 121114 ; http://n2t.net/addgene:121114 ; RRID:Addgene_121114)
