[The description below was written by a language model from this plasmid's Addgene catalogue record and pLannotate feature annotations shown in this document.]
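Description:
Fuw CBX8 R22A is a lentiviral transfer plasmid (about 10.8 kb) on the Fuw backbone, built for tetracycline-regulated ("conditional") expression of a point mutant of human CBX8 in mammalian cells. It is propagated in E. coli through a high-copy ColE1/pUC-type origin with ampicillin selection (AmpR). The backbone also carries an f1 origin and an SV40/EM7-driven bleomycin/Zeocin resistance cassette that lies outside the viral genome. A CMV enhancer/promoter fused to a truncated HIV-1 5' LTR drives production of the packageable viral RNA, which contains the Ψ packaging signal, a gag fragment, the RRE for Rev-dependent nuclear export and the cPPT/CTS. It ends in a second truncated LTR followed by a bGH polyadenylation signal.

Between the LTRs, a tetracycline response element with seven tetO copies sits upstream of a minimal CMV promoter. This controls an N-terminally V5-tagged CBX8 open reading frame carrying the R22A substitution. Induction from such a promoter requires a tetracycline-controlled transactivator, which is not annotated on this plasmid and would therefore have to be supplied separately. Downstream, a mouse PGK promoter constitutively expresses puromycin N-acetyltransferase so that transduced cells can be selected with puromycin. A WPRE follows to enhance transcript stability and expression.

CBX8 is a chromodomain-containing component of Polycomb PRC1-like repressive complexes. The associated publication examines how engagement of DNA and H3K27me3 by the CBX8 chromodomain drives chromatin association. The record does not state the specific effect of R22A, but the construct fits inducible expression of this mutant for comparison with other CBX8 forms, with the V5 epitope available for detection.
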