Features (pLannotate 1.2.2; 35 found; start..end, strand, type, name):
     48..427     +  enhancer       CMV enhancer: human cytomegalovirus immediate early enhancer
    428..627     +  promoter       CMV promoter: human cytomegalovirus (CMV) immediate early promoter
    645..825     +  LTR            5' LTR (truncated): truncated 5' long terminal repeat (LTR) from HIV-1
    872..997     +  misc_feature   HIV-1 Ψ: packaging signal of human immunodeficiency virus type 1
    981..1344    +  CDS            HIV-1 gag (fragment): gag protein from human immunodeficiency virus 1; gag
   1490..1723    +  misc_feature   RRE: The Rev response element (RRE) of HIV-1 allows for Rev-dependent mRNA export from the nucleus to the cytoplasm.
   2100..2200    +  CDS            Rev (fragment): human immunodeficiency virus 1 (HIV-1) Rev protein; rev; enhances nuclear export of unspliced and incompletely spliced viral mRNAs
   2250..2367    +  misc_feature   cPPT/CTS: central polypurine tract and central termination sequence of HIV-1
   2424..2694    +  protein_bind   tetracycline response element: contains seven copies of the tetracycline operator tetO tetracycline repressor TetR
   2705..2722    +  misc_feature   MCS (fragment): pUC18/19 multiple cloning site
   2727..2765    +  promoter       minimal CMV promoter: human cytomegalovirus (CMV) immediate early promoter
   2892..2933    +  CDS            V5 tag: epitope tag from simian virus 5
   2940..4103    +  CDS            CBX8: CBX8_HUMAN - Also known as PC3, RC1. Experimental evidence at protein level: Swiss-Prot protein existence level 1. Component of a Polycomb group (PcG) multiprotein PRC1-like complex, a complex class required to maintain the transcriptionally repressive state of many genes, including Hox genes, throughout development. PcG PRC1 complex acts via chromatin remodeling and modification of histones; it mediates monoubiquitination of histone H2A 'Lys-119', rendering chromatin heritably changed in its expressibility. From Homo sapiens (Human).
   4129..4628    +  promoter       PGK promoter: mouse phosphoglycerate kinase 1 promoter
   4649..5248    +  CDS            PuroR: puromycin N-acetyltransferase; pac from Streptomyces alboniger; confers resistance to puromycin
   5249..5272    +  misc_feature   MCS (fragment): pBluescript multiple cloning site
   5272..5860    +  misc_feature   WPRE: woodchuck hepatitis virus posttranscriptional regulatory element
   5797..6378    +  CDS            nef (fragment): NEF_HV1H2 - Experimental evidence at protein level: Swiss-Prot protein existence level 1. Extracellular Nef protein targets CD4(+) T-lymphocytes for apoptosis by interacting with CXCR4 surface receptors. From Human immunodeficiency virus type 1 group M subtype B (isolate HXB2) (HIV-1).
   6385..6565    +  LTR            5' LTR (truncated): truncated 5' long terminal repeat (LTR) from HIV-1
   6597..6821    +  polyA_signal   bGH poly(A) signal: bovine growth hormone polyadenylation signal
   6825..6846    +  promoter       SV40 promoter (fragment): SV40 enhancer and early promoter
   6867..7295    +  rep_origin     f1 ori (sequence partly withheld): f1 bacteriophage origin of replication; arrow indicates direction of (+) strand synthesis
   7309..7638    +  promoter       SV40 promoter: SV40 enhancer and early promoter
   7686..7733    +  promoter       EM7 promoter: synthetic bacterial promoter&nbsp
   7752..8126    +  CDS            BleoR: antibiotic-binding protein; Sh ble from Streptoalloteichus hindustanus; confers resistance to bleomycin, phleomycin, and Zeocin™
   8136..8261    +  CDS            ble (fragment): BLE_KLEPN - Experimental evidence at protein level: Swiss-Prot protein existence level 1. Binding protein with a strong affinity to the bleomycin family of antibiotics. Binds to CL990; an antimitotic-antibiotic compound. From Klebsiella pneumoniae.
   8256..8377    +  polyA_signal   SV40 poly(A) signal: SV40 polyadenylation signal
   8448..8470    -  protein_bind   lac operator (fragment): The lac repressor binds to the lac operator to inhibit transcription in E. coli. This inhibition can be relieved by adding lactose or isopropyl-β-D-thiogalactopyranoside (IPTG). lac repressor encoded by lacI
   8474..8504    -  promoter       lac promoter: promoter for the E. coli lac operon
   8519..8540    -  protein_bind   CAP binding site: CAP binding activates transcription in the presence of cAMP. E. coli catabolite activator protein
   8553..8645    -  CDS            lacI (fragment): lac repressor; lacI; The lac repressor binds to the lac operator to inhibit transcription in E. coli. This inhibition can be relieved by adding lactose or isopropyl-β-D-thiogalactopyranoside (IPTG).
   8828..9416    -  rep_origin     ori: high-copy-number ColE1/pMB1/pBR322/pUC origin of replication
   9587..10447   -  CDS            AmpR: β-lactamase; bla; confers resistance to ampicillin, carbenicillin, and related antibiotics
  10448..10552   -  promoter       AmpR promoter: bla
  10611..10663   -  misc_feature   bom (fragment): basis of mobility region from pBR322
>Addgene plasmid #121114 | Fuw CBX8 R22A | addgene full sequence | sequence record 233676 | Addgene NGS Result
TAGGCGTTTTGCGCTGCTTCGCGATGTACGGGCCAGATATACGCGTTGACATTGATTATTGACTAGTTAT
TAATAGTAATCAATTACGGGGTCATTAGTTCATAGCCCATATATGGAGTTCCGCGTTACATAACTTACGG
TAAATGGCCCGCCTGGCTGACCGCCCAACGACCCCCGCCCATTGACGTCAATAATGACGTATGTTCCCAT
AGTAACGCCAATAGGGACTTTCCATTGACGTCAATGGGTGGAGTATTTACGGTAAACTGCCCACTTGGCA
GTACATCAAGTGTATCATATGCCAAGTACGCCCCCTATTGACGTCAATGACGGTAAATGGCCCGCCTGGC
ATTATGCCCAGTACATGACCTTATGGGACTTTCCTACTTGGCAGTACATCTACGTATTAGTCATCGCTAT
TACCATGGTGATGCGGTTTTGGCAGTACATCAATGGGCGTGGATAGCGGTTTGACTCACGGGGATTTCCA
AGTCTCCACCCCATTGACGTCAATGGGAGTTTGTTTTGGCACCAAAATCAACGGGACTTTCCAAAATGTC
GTAACAACTCCGCCCCATTGACGCAAATGGGCGGTAGGCGTGTACGGTGGGAGGTCTATATAAGCAGCGC
GTTTTGCCTGTACTGGGTCTCTCTGGTTAGACCAGATCTGAGCCTGGGAGCTCTCTGGCTAACTAGGGAA
CCCACTGCTTAAGCCTCAATAAAGCTTGCCTTGAGTGCTTCAAGTAGTGTGTGCCCGTCTGTTGTGTGAC
TCTGGTAACTAGAGATCCCTCAGACCCTTTTAGTCAGTGTGGAAAATCTCTAGCAGTGGCGCCCGAACAG
GGACTTGAAAGCGAAAGGGAAACCAGAGGAGCTCTCTCGACGCAGGACTCGGCTTGCTGAAGCGCGCACG
GCAAGAGGCGAGGGGCGGCGACTGGTGAGTACGCCAAAAATTTTGACTAGCGGAGGCTAGAAGGAGAGAG
ATGGGTGCGAGAGCGTCAGTATTAAGCGGGGGAGAATTAGATCGCGATGGGAAAAAATTCGGTTAAGGCC
AGGGGGAAAGAAAAAATATAAATTAAAACATATAGTATGGGCAAGCAGGGAGCTAGAACGATTCGCAGTT
AATCCTGGCCTGTTAGAAACATCAGAAGGCTGTAGACAAATACTGGGACAGCTACAACCATCCCTTCAGA
CAGGATCAGAAGAACTTAGATCATTATATAATACAGTAGCAACCCTCTATTGTGTGCATCAAAGGATAGA
GATAAAAGACACCAAGGAAGCTTTAGACAAGATAGAGGAAGAGCAAAACAAAAGTAAGACCACCGCACAG
CAAGCGGCCGCTGATCTTCAGACCTGGAGGAGGAGATATGAGGGACAATTGGAGAAGTGAATTATATAAA
TATAAAGTAGTAAAAATTGAACCATTAGGAGTAGCACCCACCAAGGCAAAGAGAAGAGTGGTGCAGAGAG
AAAAAAGAGCAGTGGGAATAGGAGCTTTGTTCCTTGGGTTCTTGGGAGCAGCAGGAAGCACTATGGGCGC
AGCGTCAATGACGCTGACGGTACAGGCCAGACAATTATTGTCTGGTATAGTGCAGCAGCAGAACAATTTG
CTGAGGGCTATTGAGGCGCAACAGCATCTGTTGCAACTCACAGTCTGGGGCATCAAGCAGCTCCAGGCAA
GAATCCTGGCTGTGGAAAGATACCTAAAGGATCAACAGCTCCTGGGGATTTGGGGTTGCTCTGGAAAACT
CATTTGCACCACTGCTGTGCCTTGGAATGCTAGTTGGAGTAATAAATCTCTGGAACAGATTTGGAATCAC
ACGACCTGGATGGAGTGGGACAGAGAAATTAACAATTACACAAGCTTAATACACTCCTTAATTGAAGAAT
CGCAAAACCAGCAAGAAAAGAATGAACAAGAATTATTGGAATTAGATAAATGGGCAAGTTTGTGGAATTG
GTTTAACATAACAAATTGGCTGTGGTATATAAAATTATTCATAATGATAGTAGGAGGCTTGGTAGGTTTA
AGAATAGTTTTTGCTGTACTTTCTATAGTGAATAGAGTTAGGCAGGGATATTCACCATTATCGTTTCAGA
CCCACCTCCCAACCCCGAGGGGACCCGACAGGCCCGAAGGAATAGAAGAAGAAGGTGGAGAGAGAGACAG
AGACAGATCCATTCGATTAGTGAACGGATCGGCACTGCGTGCGCCAATTCTGCAGACAAATGGCAGTATT
CATCCACAATTTTAAAAGAAAAGGGGGGATTGGGGGGTACAGTGCAGGGGAAAGAATAGTAGACATAATA
GCAACAGACATACAAACTAAAGAATTACAAAAACAAATTACAAAAATTCAAAATTTTCGGGTTTATTACA
GGGACAGCAGAGATCCAGTTTGGTTAGATCTCGAGTTTACCACTCCCTATCAGTGATAGAGAAAAGTGAA
AGTCGAGTTTACCACTCCCTATCAGTGATAGAGAAAAGTGAAAGTCGAGTTTACCACTCCCTATCAGTGA
TAGAGAAAAGTGAAAGTCGAGTTTACCACTCCCTATCAGTGATAGAGAAAAGTGAAAGTCGAGTTTACCA
CTCCCTATCAGTGATAGAGAAAAGTGAAAGTCGAGTTTACCACTCCCTATCAGTGATAGAGAAAAGTGAA
AGTCGAGTTTACCACTCCCTATCAGTGATAGAGAAAAGTGAAAGTCGAGCTCGGTACCCGGGTCGAGGTA
GGCGTGTACGGTGGGAGGCCTATATAAGCAGAGCTCGTTTAGTGAACCGTCAGATCGCCTGGAGACGCCA
TCCACGCTGTTTTGACCTCCATAGAAGACACCGGGACCGATCCAGCCTCCGCGGCCCCGAATTGCTAGCC
GATGGATCCGTGGCCACCATGGGTAAGCCTATCCCTAACCCTCTCCTCGGTCTCGATTCTACGGGCGGAG
AGCTTTCAGCGGTGGGGGAGCGGGTGTTCGCGGCCGAAGCCCTCCTGAAGCGGCGCATAGCCAAAGGACG
CATGGAATACCTCGTGAAATGGAAGGGATGGTCGCAGAAGTACAGCACATGGGAACCGGAGGAAAACATC
CTGGATGCTCGCTTGCTCGCAGCCTTTGAGGAAAGGGAAAGAGAGATGGAGCTCTATGGCCCCAAAAAGC
GTGGACCCAAGCCCAAAACCTTCCTCCTCAAAGCGCAGGCCAAGGCAAAGGCCAAAACTTACGAGTTTCG
AAGTGACTCAGCCAGGGGCATCCGGATCCCCTACCCTGGCCGCTCGCCCCAGGACCTGGCCTCCACTTCC
CGGGCCCGGGAGGGCCTTCGAAACATGGGTTTGTCCCCGCCAGCGAGCAGCACCAGCACCAGCAGCACCT
GCCGCGCAGAGGCCCCTCGGGACCGGGACCGAGACCGGGATAGGGACCGGGAGCGGGATCGAGAAAGGGA
GAGGGAGCGAGAGAGGGAGCGGGAACGTGAGAGGGAACGAGAGCGGGGTACCAGCAGAGTGGATGACAAG
CCCAGCTCACCGGGGGACAGCTCGAAGAAGCGAGGCCCCAAGCCCCGGAAGGAGCTCCCGGACCCCTCAC
AGAGGCCCTTAGGCGAACCCAGCGCCGGCCTCGGAGAGTACCTCAAGGGCAGGAAGCTGGACGACACCCC
TTCCGGGGCAGGAAAGTTTCCAGCCGGCCACAGTGTGATCCAGCTGGCCCGAAGACAGGACTCGGACCTG
GTGCAGTGTGGTGTGACCAGCCCTAGCTCAGCTGAGGCCACGGGCAAACTGGCTGTGGACACCTTCCCGG
CCAGGGTGATAAAGCACAGGGCTGCCTTCCTGGAGGCCAAAGGCCAGGGTGCCCTAGATCCCAATGGCAC
CCGGGTCCGACATGGCTCAGGCCCCCCCAGCTCTGGGGGGGGCCTGTACCGGGACATGGGGGCCCAGGGG
GGAAGGCCCTCCCTCATCGCCAGGATCCCTGTGGCCAGAATCCTGGGGGACCCGGAGGAAGAGTCCTGGA
GCCCCTCCCTGACTAACCTGGAGAAGGTGGTGGTCACGGACGTGACCTCAAACTTTTTGACCGTCACCAT
TAAGGAAAGTAACACGGACCAAGGCTTTTTTAAAGAGAAAAGATAATAAGAATTCCATACCGGTTACCGG
GTAGGGGAGGCGCTTTTCCCAAGGCAGTCTGGAGCATGCGCTTTAGCAGCCCCGCTGGGCACTTGGCGCT
ACACAAGTGGCCTCTGGCCTCGCACACATTCCACATCCACCGGTAGGCGCCAACCGGCTCCGTTCTTTGG
TGGCCCCTTCGCGCCACCTTCTACTCCTCCCCTAGTCAGGAAGTTCCCCCCCGCCCCGCAGCTCGCGTCG
TGCAGGACGTGACAAATGGAAGTAGCACGTCTCACTAGTCTCGTGCAGATGGACAGCACCGCTGAGCAAT
GGAAGCGGGTAGGCCTTTGGGGCAGCGGCCAATAGCAGCTTTGCTCCTTCGCTTTCTGGGCTCAGAGGCT
GGGAAGGGGTGGGTCCGGGGGCGGGCTCAGGGGCGGGCTCAGGGGCGGGGCGGGCGCCCGAAGGTCCTCC
GGAGGCCCGGCATTCTGCACGCTTCAAAAGCGCACGTCTGCCGCGCTGTTCTCCTCTTCCTCATCTCCGG
GCCTTTCGACCTGCAGCCCAAGCTTACCATGACCGAGTACAAGCCCACGGTGCGCCTCGCCACCCGCGAC
GACGTCCCCAGGGCCGTACGCACCCTCGCCGCCGCGTTCGCCGACTACCCCGCCACGCGCCACACCGTCG
ATCCGGACCGCCACATCGAGCGGGTCACCGAGCTGCAAGAACTCTTCCTCACGCGCGTCGGGCTCGACAT
CGGCAAGGTGTGGGTCGCGGACGACGGCGCCGCGGTGGCGGTCTGGACCACGCCGGAGAGCGTCGAAGCG
GGGGCGGTGTTCGCCGAGATCGGCCCGCGCATGGCCGAGTTGAGCGGTTCCCGGCTGGCCGCGCAGCAAC
AGATGGAAGGCCTCCTGGCGCCGCACCGGCCCAAGGAGCCCGCGTGGTTCCTGGCCACCGTCGGCGTCTC
GCCCGACCACCAGGGCAAGGGTCTGGGCAGCGCCGTCGTGCTCCCCGGAGTGGAGGCGGCCGAGCGCGCC
GGGGTGCCCGCCTTCCTGGAGACCTCCGCGCCCCGCAACCTCCCCTTCTACGAGCGGCTCGGCTTCACCG
TCACCGCCGACGTCGAGGTGCCCGAAGGACCGCGCACCTGGTGCATGACCCGCAAGCCCGGTGCCTGAAA
TTCGATATCAAGCTTATCGATAATCAACCTCTGGATTACAAAATTTGTGAAAGATTGACTGGTATTCTTA
ACTATGTTGCTCCTTTTACGCTATGTGGATACGCTGCTTTAATGCCTTTGTATCATGCTATTGCTTCCCG
TATGGCTTTCATTTTCTCCTCCTTGTATAAATCCTGGTTGCTGTCTCTTTATGAGGAGTTGTGGCCCGTT
GTCAGGCAACGTGGCGTGGTGTGCACTGTGTTTGCTGACGCAACCCCCACTGGTTGGGGCATTGCCACCA
CCTGTCAGCTCCTTTCCGGGACTTTCGCTTTCCCCCTCCCTATTGCCACGGCGGAACTCATCGCCGCCTG
CCTTGCCCGCTGCTGGACAGGGGCTCGGCTGTTGGGCACTGACAATTCCGTGGTGTTGTCGGGGAAATCA
TCGTCCTTTCCTTGGCTGCTCGCCTGTGTTGCCACCTGGATTCTGCGCGGGACGTCCTTCTGCTACGTCC
CTTCGGCCCTCAATCCAGCGGACCTTCCTTCCCGCGGCCTGCTGCCGGCTCTGCGGCCTCTTCCGCGTCT
TCGCCTTCGCCCTCAGACGAGTCGGATCTCCCTTTGGGCCGCCTCCCCGCATCGATACCGTCGACCTCGA
GACCTAGAAAAACATGGAGCAATCACAAGTAGCAATACAGCAGCTACCAATGCTGATTGTGCCTGGCTAG
AAGCACAAGAGGAGGAGGAGGTGGGTTTTCCAGTCACACCTCAGGTACCTTTAAGACCAATGACTTACAA
GGCAGCTGTAGATCTTAGCCACTTTTTAAAAGAAAAGGGGGGACTGGAAGGGCTAATTCACTCCCAACGA
AGACAAGATATCCTTGATCTGTGGATCTACCACACACAAGGCTACTTCCCTGATTGGCAGAACTACACAC
CAGGGCCAGGGATCAGATATCCACTGACCTTTGGATGGTGCTACAAGCTAGTACCAGTTGAGCAAGAGAA
GGTAGAAGAAGCCAATGAAGGAGAGAACACCCGCTTGTTACACCCTGTGAGCCTGCATGGGATGGATGAC
CCGGAGAGAGAAGTATTAGAGTGGAGGTTTGACAGCCGCCTAGCATTTCATCACATGGCCCGAGAGCTGC
ATCCGGACTGTACTGGGTCTCTCTGGTTAGACCAGATCTGAGCCTGGGAGCTCTCTGGCTAACTAGGGAA
CCCACTGCTTAAGCCTCAATAAAGCTTGCCTTGAGTGCTTCAAGTAGTGTGTGCCCGTCTGTTGTGTGAC
TCTGGTAACTAGAGATCCCTCAGACCCTTTTAGTCAGTGTGGAAAATCTCTAGCAGGGCCCGTTTAAACC
CGCTGATCAGCCTCGACTGTGCCTTCTAGTTGCCAGCCATCTGTTGTTTGCCCCTCCCCCGTGCCTTCCT
TGACCCTGGAAGGTGCCACTCCCACTGTCCTTTCCTAATAAAATGAGGAAATTGCATCGCATTGTCTGAG
TAGGTGTCATTCTATTCTGGGGGGTGGGGTGGGGCAGGACAGCAAGGGGGAGGATTGGGAAGACAATAGC
AGGCATGCTGGGGATGCGGTGGGCTCTATGGCTTCTGAGGCGGAAAGAACCAGCTGGGGCTCTAGGGGGT
ATCCCC
[124 nt withheld, positions 6867-6990]
C
[91 nt withheld, positions 6992-7082]
A
[49 nt withheld, positions 7084-7132]
CCTTTGACGTTGGAGTCCACGTTCTTT
[37 nt withheld, positions 7160-7196]
ACCCTATCTCGGTCTATTCTTTTGATTTATAAGGGATTTTGCCGATTTCGGCCTATTGGTTAAAAAATGA
GCTGATTTAACAAAAATTTAACGCGAATTAATTCTGTGGAATGTGTGTCAGTTAGGGTGTGGAAAGTCCC
CAGGCTCCCCAGCAGGCAGAAGTATGCAAAGCATGCATCTCAATTAGTCAGCAACCAGGTGTGGAAAGTC
CCCAGGCTCCCCAGCAGGCAGAAGTATGCAAAGCATGCATCTCAATTAGTCAGCAACCATAGTCCCGCCC
CTAACTCCGCCCATCCCGCCCCTAACTCCGCCCAGTTCCGCCCATTCTCCGCCCCATGGCTGACTAATTT
TTTTTATTTATGCAGAGGCCGAGGCCGCCTCTGCCTCTGAGCTATTCCAGAAGTAGTGAGGAGGCTTTTT
TGGAGGCCTAGGCTTTTGCAAAAAGCTCCCGGGAGCTTGTATATCCATTTTCGGATCTGATCAGCACGTG
TTGACAATTAATCATCGGCATAGTATATCGGCATAGTATAATACGACAAGGTGAGGAACTAAACCATGGC
CAAGTTGACCAGTGCCGTTCCGGTGCTCACCGCGCGCGACGTCGCCGGAGCGGTCGAGTTCTGGACCGAC
CGGCTCGGGTTCTCCCGGGACTTCGTGGAGGACGACTTCGCCGGTGTGGTCCGGGACGACGTGACCCTGT
TCATCAGCGCGGTCCAGGACCAGGTGGTGCCGGACAACACCCTGGCCTGGGTGTGGGTGCGCGGCCTGGA
CGAGCTGTACGCCGAGTGGTCGGAGGTCGTGTCCACGAACTTCCGGGACGCCTCCGGGCCGGCCATGACC
GAGATCGGCGAGCAGCCGTGGGGGCGGGAGTTCGCCCTGCGCGACCCGGCCGGCAACTGCGTGCACTTCG
TGGCCGAGGAGCAGGACTGACACGTGCTACGAGATTTCGATTCCACCGCCGCCTTCTATGAAAGGTTGGG
CTTCGGAATCGTTTTCCGGGACGCCGGCTGGATGATCCTCCAGCGCGGGGATCTCATGCTGGAGTTCTTC
GCCCACCCCAACTTGTTTATTGCAGCTTATAATGGTTACAAATAAAGCAATAGCATCACAAATTTCACAA
ATAAAGCATTTTTTTCACTGCATTCTAGTTGTGGTTTGTCCAAACTCATCAATGTATCTTATCATGTCTG
TATACCGTCGACCTCTAGCTAGAGCTTGGCGTAATCATGGTCATAGCTGTTTCCTGTGTGAAATTGTTAT
CCGCTCACAATTCCACACAACATACGAGCCGGAAGCATAAAGTGTAAAGCCTGGGGTGCCTAATGAGTGA
GCTAACTCACATTAATTGCGTTGCGCTCACTGCCCGCTTTCCAGTCGGGAAACCTGTCGTGCCAGCTGCA
TTAATGAATCGGCCAACGCGCGGGGAGAGGCGGTTTGCGTATTGGGCGCTCTTCCGCTTCCTCGCTCACT
GACTCGCTGCGCTCGGTCGTTCGGCTGCGGCGAGCGGTATCAGCTCACTCAAAGGCGGTAATACGGTTAT
CCACAGAATCAGGGGATAACGCAGGAAAGAACATGTGAGCAAAAGGCCAGCAAAAGGCCAGGAACCGTAA
AAAGGCCGCGTTGCTGGCGTTTTTCCATAGGCTCCGCCCCCCTGACGAGCATCACAAAAATCGACGCTCA
AGTCAGAGGTGGCGAAACCCGACAGGACTATAAAGATACCAGGCGTTTCCCCCTGGAAGCTCCCTCGTGC
GCTCTCCTGTTCCGACCCTGCCGCTTACCGGATACCTGTCCGCCTTTCTCCCTTCGGGAAGCGTGGCGCT
TTCTCATAGCTCACGCTGTAGGTATCTCAGTTCGGTGTAGGTCGTTCGCTCCAAGCTGGGCTGTGTGCAC
GAACCCCCCGTTCAGCCCGACCGCTGCGCCTTATCCGGTAACTATCGTCTTGAGTCCAACCCGGTAAGAC
ACGACTTATCGCCACTGGCAGCAGCCACTGGTAACAGGATTAGCAGAGCGAGGTATGTAGGCGGTGCTAC
AGAGTTCTTGAAGTGGTGGCCTAACTACGGCTACACTAGAAGAACAGTATTTGGTATCTGCGCTCTGCTG
AAGCCAGTTACCTTCGGAAAAAGAGTTGGTAGCTCTTGATCCGGCAAACAAACCACCGCTGGTAGCGGTG
GTTTTTTTGTTTGCAAGCAGCAGATTACGCGCAGAAAAAAAGGATCTCAAGAAGATCCTTTGATCTTTTC
TACGGGGTCTGACGCTCAGTGGAACGAAAACTCACGTTAAGGGATTTTGGTCATGAGATTATCAAAAAGG
ATCTTCACCTAGATCCTTTTAAATTAAAAATGAAGTTTTAAATCAATCTAAAGTATATATGAGTAAACTT
GGTCTGACAGTTACCAATGCTTAATCAGTGAGGCACCTATCTCAGCGATCTGTCTATTTCGTTCATCCAT
AGTTGCCTGACTCCCCGTCGTGTAGATAACTACGATACGGGAGGGCTTACCATCTGGCCCCAGTGCTGCA
ATGATACCGCGAGACCCACGCTCACCGGCTCCAGATTTATCAGCAATAAACCAGCCAGCCGGAAGGGCCG
AGCGCAGAAGTGGTCCTGCAACTTTATCCGCCTCCATCCAGTCTATTAATTGTTGCCGGGAAGCTAGAGT
AAGTAGTTCGCCAGTTAATAGTTTGCGCAACGTTGTTGCCATTGCTACAGGCATCGTGGTGTCACGCTCG
TCGTTTGGTATGGCTTCATTCAGCTCCGGTTCCCAACGATCAAGGCGAGTTACATGATCCCCCATGTTGT
GCAAAAAAGCGGTTAGCTCCTTCGGTCCTCCGATCGTTGTCAGAAGTAAGTTGGCCGCAGTGTTATCACT
CATGGTTATGGCAGCACTGCATAATTCTCTTACTGTCATGCCATCCGTAAGATGCTTTTCTGTGACTGGT
GAGTACTCAACCAAGTCATTCTGAGAATAGTGTATGCGGCGACCGAGTTGCTCTTGCCCGGCGTCAATAC
GGGATAATACCGCGCCACATAGCAGAACTTTAAAAGTGCTCATCATTGGAAAACGTTCTTCGGGGCGAAA
ACTCTCAAGGATCTTACCGCTGTTGAGATCCAGTTCGATGTAACCCACTCGTGCACCCAACTGATCTTCA
GCATCTTTTACTTTCACCAGCGTTTCTGGGTGAGCAAAAACAGGAAGGCAAAATGCCGCAAAAAAGGGAA
TAAGGGCGACACGGAAATGTTGAATACTCATACTCTTCCTTTTTCAATATTATTGAAGCATTTATCAGGG
TTATTGTCTCATGAGCGGATACATATTTGAATGTATTTAGAAAAATAAACAAATAGGGGTTCCGCGCACA
TTTCCCCGAAAAGTGCCACCTGACGTCGACGGATCGGGAGATCTCCCGATCCCCTATGGTGCACTCTCAG
TACAATCTGCTCTGATGCCGCATAGTTAAGCCAGTATCTGCTCCCTGCTTGTGTGTTGGAGGTCGCTGAG
TAGTGCGCGAGCAAAATTTAAGCTACAACAAGGCAAGGCTTGACCGACAATTGCATGAAGAATCTGCTTA
GGGT
